Addgene plasmid #199636: sgVRK2-puro
Purpose: sgRNA guide against VRK2
Depositing lab: William Hahn. Depositing organization: Dana-Farber Cancer Institute. Publication: VRK1 as a synthetic lethal target in VRK2 promoter-methylated cancers of the nervous system. So J, Mabe NW, Englinger B, Chow KH, Moyer SM, Yerrum S, Trissal MC, Marques JG, Kwon JJ, Shim B, Pal S, Panditharatna E, Quinn T, Schaefer DA, Jeong D, Mayhew DL, Hwang J, Beroukhim R, Ligon KL, Stegmaier K, Filbin MG, Hahn WC. JCI Insight. 2022 Oct 10;7(19):e158755. doi: 10.1172/jci.insight.158755. PubMed 36040810.
Backbone
  Vector backbone: pXPR_003
  Vector type: Lentiviral
  Selectable markers: Puromycin
Growth in bacteria
  Bacterial resistance: Ampicillin, 100 μg/mL
  Growth temperature: 30°C
  Growth strain: NEB Stable
  Copy number: High Copy
Gene/Insert
  Gene/Insert name: N/A
  gRNA/shRNA sequence: CCTGCAATTAGGTATCCGAA
  Species: H. sapiens (human)
  Entrez Gene: VRK2
  Cloning method: Restriction Enzyme; 5′ cloning site Unknown (unknown if destroyed)
Terms and licenses: Academic/Nonprofit Terms; Industry Terms: Not Available to Industry
How to cite: sgVRK2-puro was a gift from William Hahn (Addgene plasmid # 199636 ; http://n2t.net/addgene:199636 ; RRID:Addgene_199636)
