[The description below was written by a language model from this plasmid's Addgene catalogue record and pLannotate feature annotations shown in this document.]
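Description:
sgVRK2-puro is a lentiviral CRISPR guide-expression plasmid built on the pXPR_003 backbone, carrying a single sgRNA directed against human VRK2. It is propagated in E. coli through a high-copy ColE1/pUC-type origin with ampicillin selection (AmpR under its own bla promoter). The backbone also retains an f1 origin, an SV40 origin and poly(A) signal, T7 and T3 promoters, and remnants of the lac region (lacZα and lacI fragments, lac promoter/operator) that are cloning-vector leftovers rather than functional payload.

The transfer cassette follows a third-generation, self-inactivating design. An RSV promoter sits immediately upstream of the truncated HIV-1 5' LTR on the circular map, driving genomic RNA production in packaging cells. It is followed by the Ψ packaging signal with a gag fragment, the RRE for Rev-dependent nuclear export, a cPPT/CTS element, and a ΔU3 3' LTR that disables LTR promoter activity after integration. Within this unit, a human U6 RNA polymerase III promoter transcribes the VRK2-targeting spacer, which occupies the short interval between the promoter and the S. pyogenes Cas9 gRNA scaffold. A separate EF-1α core promoter with its intron A drives puromycin N-acetyltransferase, with a WPRE downstream to enhance transcript expression, allowing puromycin selection of transduced mammalian cells.

No Cas9 coding sequence is annotated, so the nuclease must be supplied separately, for example in Cas9-expressing cells. The record gives the purpose simply as a guide against VRK2. The associated publication concerns VRK1 as a synthetic lethal target in VRK2 promoter-methylated nervous system cancers, which is consistent with use for VRK2 knockout in human cell models.
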