Features (pLannotate 1.2.2; 29 found; start..end, strand, type, name):
      1..181     +  LTR            5' LTR (truncated): truncated 5' long terminal repeat (LTR) from HIV-1
    228..353     +  misc_feature   HIV-1 Ψ: packaging signal of human immunodeficiency virus type 1
    337..700     +  CDS            HIV-1 gag (fragment): gag protein from human immunodeficiency virus 1; gag
    846..1079    +  misc_feature   RRE: The Rev response element (RRE) of HIV-1 allows for Rev-dependent mRNA export from the nucleus to the cytoplasm.
   1456..1482    +  CDS            Rev (fragment): human immunodeficiency virus 1 (HIV-1) Rev protein; rev; enhances nuclear export of unspliced and incompletely spliced viral mRNAs
   1486..1726    +  promoter       U6 promoter: RNA polymerase III promoter for human U6 snRNA
   1756..1831    +  misc_RNA       gRNA scaffold: guide RNA scaffold for the Streptococcus pyogenes CRISPR/Cas9 system
   1887..2004    +  misc_feature   cPPT/CTS: central polypurine tract and central termination sequence of HIV-1
   2070..2136    +  CDS            small t antigen (fragment): SV40 (simian virus 40) small t antigen
   2162..2373    +  promoter       EF-1α core promoter: core promoter for human elongation factor EF-1α
   2374..3312    +  intron         EF-1α intron A: intron upstream of the start codon of human EF-1α
   3334..3933    +  CDS            PuroR (fragment): puromycin N-acetyltransferase; pac from Streptomyces; confers resistance to puromycin
   3949..4537    +  misc_feature   WPRE: woodchuck hepatitis virus posttranscriptional regulatory element
   4588..4607    +  misc_feature   cPPT/CTS (fragment): central polypurine tract and central termination sequence of HIV-1
   4609..4842    +  LTR            3' LTR (ΔU3): self-inactivating 3' long terminal repeat (LTR) from HIV-1
   4920..5041    +  polyA_signal   SV40 poly(A) signal: SV40 polyadenylation signal
   5081..5216    +  rep_origin     SV40 ori: SV40 origin of replication
   5237..5255    -  promoter       T7 promoter: promoter for bacteriophage T7 RNA polymerase
   5263..5418    +  CDS            lacZα (fragment): LacZα fragment of β-galactosidase; lacZ fragment
   5423..5851    +  rep_origin     f1 ori (sequence partly withheld): f1 bacteriophage origin of replication; arrow indicates direction of (+) strand synthesis
   5904..6008    +  promoter       AmpR promoter: bla
   6009..6869    +  CDS            AmpR: β-lactamase; bla; confers resistance to ampicillin, carbenicillin, and related antibiotics
   7040..7628    +  rep_origin     ori: high-copy-number ColE1/pMB1/pBR322/pUC origin of replication
   7811..7903    +  CDS            lacI (fragment): lac repressor; lacI; The lac repressor binds to the lac operator to inhibit transcription in E. coli. This inhibition can be relieved by adding lactose or isopropyl-β-D-thiogalactopyranoside (IPTG).
   7916..7937    +  protein_bind   CAP binding site: CAP binding activates transcription in the presence of cAMP. E. coli catabolite activator protein
   7952..7982    +  promoter       lac promoter: promoter for the E. coli lac operon
   7990..8006    +  protein_bind   lac operator: The lac repressor binds to the lac operator to inhibit transcription in E. coli. This inhibition can be relieved by adding lactose or isopropyl-β-D-thiogalactopyranoside (IPTG). lac repressor encoded by lacI
   8051..8069    +  promoter       T3 promoter: promoter for bacteriophage T3 RNA polymerase
   8097..8323    +  promoter       RSV promoter: Rous sarcoma virus enhancer/promoter
>Addgene plasmid #199636 | sgVRK2-puro | addgene full sequence | sequence record 403433 | Addgene NGS Result
GGGTCTCTCTGGTTAGACCAGATCTGAGCCTGGGAGCTCTCTGGCTAACTAGGGAACCCACTGCTTAAGC
CTCAATAAAGCTTGCCTTGAGTGCTTCAAGTAGTGTGTGCCCGTCTGTTGTGTGACTCTGGTAACTAGAG
ATCCCTCAGACCCTTTTAGTCAGTGTGGAAAATCTCTAGCAGTGGCGCCCGAACAGGGACTTGAAAGCGA
AAGGGAAACCAGAGGAGCTCTCTCGACGCAGGACTCGGCTTGCTGAAGCGCGCACGGCAAGAGGCGAGGG
GCGGCGACTGGTGAGTACGCCAAAAATTTTGACTAGCGGAGGCTAGAAGGAGAGAGATGGGTGCGAGAGC
GTCAGTATTAAGCGGGGGAGAATTAGATCGCGATGGGAAAAAATTCGGTTAAGGCCAGGGGGAAAGAAAA
AATATAAATTAAAACATATAGTATGGGCAAGCAGGGAGCTAGAACGATTCGCAGTTAATCCTGGCCTGTT
AGAAACATCAGAAGGCTGTAGACAAATACTGGGACAGCTACAACCATCCCTTCAGACAGGATCAGAAGAA
CTTAGATCATTATATAATACAGTAGCAACCCTCTATTGTGTGCATCAAAGGATAGAGATAAAAGACACCA
AGGAAGCTTTAGACAAGATAGAGGAAGAGCAAAACAAAAGTAAGACCACCGCACAGCAAGCGGCCGCTGA
TCTTCAGACCTGGAGGAGGAGATATGAGGGACAATTGGAGAAGTGAATTATATAAATATAAAGTAGTAAA
AATTGAACCATTAGGAGTAGCACCCACCAAGGCAAAGAGAAGAGTGGTGCAGAGAGAAAAAAGAGCAGTG
GGAATAGGAGCTTTGTTCCTTGGGTTCTTGGGAGCAGCAGGAAGCACTATGGGCGCAGCGTCAATGACGC
TGACGGTACAGGCCAGACAATTATTGTCTGGTATAGTGCAGCAGCAGAACAATTTGCTGAGGGCTATTGA
GGCGCAACAGCATCTGTTGCAACTCACAGTCTGGGGCATCAAGCAGCTCCAGGCAAGAATCCTGGCTGTG
GAAAGATACCTAAAGGATCAACAGCTCCTGGGGATTTGGGGTTGCTCTGGAAAACTCATTTGCACCACTG
CTGTGCCTTGGAATGCTAGTTGGAGTAATAAATCTCTGGAACAGATTTGGAATCACACGACCTGGATGGA
GTGGGACAGAGAAATTAACAATTACACAAGCTTAATACACTCCTTAATTGAAGAATCGCAAAACCAGCAA
GAAAAGAATGAACAAGAATTATTGGAATTAGATAAATGGGCAAGTTTGTGGAATTGGTTTAACATAACAA
ATTGGCTGTGGTATATAAAATTATTCATAATGATAGTAGGAGGCTTGGTAGGTTTAAGAATAGTTTTTGC
TGTACTTTCTATAGTGAATAGAGTTAGGCAGGGATATTCACCATTATCGTTTCAGACCCACCTCCCAACC
CCGAGGGGACCCAGAGAGGGCCTATTTCCCATGATTCCTTCATATTTGCATATACGATACAAGGCTGTTA
GAGAGATAATTAGAATTAATTTGACTGTAAACACAAAGATATTAGTACAAAATACGTGACGTAGAAAGTA
ATAATTTCTTGGGTAGTTTGCAGTTTTAAAATTATGTTTTAAAATGGACTATCATATGCTTACCGTAACT
TGAAAGTATTTCGATTTCTTGGCTTTATATATCTTGTGGAAAGGACGAAACACCGCCTGCAATTAGGTAT
CCGAAGTTTTAGAGCTAGAAATAGCAAGTTAAAATAAGGCTAGTCCGTTATCAACTTGAAAAAGTGGCAC
CGAGTCGGTGCTTTTTTAAGCTTGGCGTAACTAGATCTTGAGACAAATGGCAGTATTCATCCACAATTTT
AAAAGAAAAGGGGGGATTGGGGGGTACAGTGCAGGGGAAAGAATAGTAGACATAATAGCAACAGACATAC
AAACTAAAGAATTACAAAAACAAATTACAAAAATTCAAAATTTTCGGGTTTATTACAGGGACAGCAGAGA
TCCACTTTGGCGCCGGCTCGAGGGGGCCCGGGTGCAAAGATGGATAAAGTTTTAAACAGAGAGGAATCTT
TGCAGCTAATGGACCTTCTAGGTCTTGAAAGGAGTGGGAATTGGCTCCGGTGCCCGTCAGTGGGCAGAGC
GCACATCGCCCACAGTCCCCGAGAAGTTGGGGGGAGGGGTCGGCAATTGATCCGGTGCCTAGAGAAGGTG
GCGCGGGGTAAACTGGGAAAGTGATGTCGTGTACTGGCTCCGCCTTTTTCCCGAGGGTGGGGGAGAACCG
TATATAAGTGCAGTAGTCGCCGTGAACGTTCTTTTTCGCAACGGGTTTGCCGCCAGAACACAGGTAAGTG
CCGTGTGTGGTTCCCGCGGGCCTGGCCTCTTTACGGGTTATGGCCCTTGCGTGCCTTGAATTACTTCCAC
CTGGCTGCAGTACGTGATTCTTGATCCCGAGCTTCGGGTTGGAAGTGGGTGGGAGAGTTCGAGGCCTTGC
GCTTAAGGAGCCCCTTCGCCTCGTGCTTGAGTTGAGGCCTGGCCTGGGCGCTGGGGCCGCCGCGTGCGAA
TCTGGTGGCACCTTCGCGCCTGTCTCGCTGCTTTCGATAAGTCTCTAGCCATTTAAAATTTTTGATGACC
TGCTGCGACGCTTTTTTTCTGGCAAGATAGTCTTGTAAATGCGGGCCAAGATCTGCACACTGGTATTTCG
GTTTTTGGGGCCGCGGGCGGCGACGGGGCCCGTGCGTCCCAGCGCACATGTTCGGCGAGGCGGGGCCTGC
GAGCGCGGCCACCGAGAATCGGACGGGGGTAGTCTCAAGCTGGCCGGCCTGCTCTGGTGCCTGGCCTCGC
GCCGCCGTGTATCGCCCCGCCCTGGGCGGCAAGGCTGGCCCGGTCGGCACCAGTTGCGTGAGCGGAAAGA
TGGCCGCTTCCCGGCCCTGCTGCAGGGAGCTCAAAATGGAGGACGCGGCGCTCGGGAGAGCGGGCGGGTG
AGTCACCCACACAAAGGAAAAGGGCCTTTCCGTCCTCAGCCGTCGCTTCATGTGACTCCACGGAGTACCG
GGCGCCGTCCAGGCACCTCGATTAGTTCTCGAGCTTTTGGAGTACGTCGTCTTTAGGTTGGGGGGAGGGG
TTTTATGCGATGGAGTTTCCCCACACTGAGTGGGTGGAGACTGAAGTTAGGCCAGCTTGGCACTTGATGT
AATTCTCCTTGGAATTTGCCCTTTTTGAGTTTGGATCTTGGTTCATTCTCAAGCCTCAGACAGTGGTTCA
AAGTTTTTTTCTTCCATTTCAGGTGTCGTGACGTACGGCCACCATGACCGAGTACAAGCCCACGGTGCGC
CTCGCCACCCGCGACGACGTCCCCAGGGCCGTACGCACCCTCGCCGCCGCGTTCGCCGACTACCCCGCCA
CGCGCCACACCGTCGATCCGGACCGCCACATCGAGCGGGTCACCGAGCTGCAAGAACTCTTCCTCACGCG
CGTCGGGCTCGACATCGGCAAGGTGTGGGTCGCGGACGACGGCGCCGCCGTGGCGGTCTGGACCACGCCG
GAGAGCGTCGAAGCGGGGGCGGTGTTCGCCGAGATCGGCCCGCGCATGGCCGAGTTGAGCGGTTCCCGGC
TGGCCGCGCAGCAACAGATGGAAGGCCTCCTGGCGCCGCACCGGCCCAAGGAGCCCGCGTGGTTCCTGGC
CACCGTCGGAGTCTCGCCCGACCACCAGGGCAAGGGTCTGGGCAGCGCCGTCGTGCTCCCCGGAGTGGAG
GCGGCCGAGCGCGCCGGGGTGCCCGCCTTCCTGGAGACCTCCGCGCCCCGCAACCTCCCCTTCTACGAGC
GGCTCGGCTTCACCGTCACCGCCGACGTCGAGGTGCCCGAAGGACCGCGCACCTGGTGCATGACCCGCAA
GCCCGGTGCCTGAACGCGTTAAGTCGACAATCAACCTCTGGATTACAAAATTTGTGAAAGATTGACTGGT
ATTCTTAACTATGTTGCTCCTTTTACGCTATGTGGATACGCTGCTTTAATGCCTTTGTATCATGCTATTG
CTTCCCGTATGGCTTTCATTTTCTCCTCCTTGTATAAATCCTGGTTGCTGTCTCTTTATGAGGAGTTGTG
GCCCGTTGTCAGGCAACGTGGCGTGGTGTGCACTGTGTTTGCTGACGCAACCCCCACTGGTTGGGGCATT
GCCACCACCTGTCAGCTCCTTTCCGGGACTTTCGCTTTCCCCCTCCCTATTGCCACGGCGGAACTCATCG
CCGCCTGCCTTGCCCGCTGCTGGACAGGGGCTCGGCTGTTGGGCACTGACAATTCCGTGGTGTTGTCGGG
GAAATCATCGTCCTTTCCTTGGCTGCTCGCCTGTGTTGCCACCTGGATTCTGCGCGGGACGTCCTTCTGC
TACGTCCCTTCGGCCCTCAATCCAGCGGACCTTCCTTCCCGCGGCCTGCTGCCGGCTCTGCGGCCTCTTC
CGCGTCTTCGCCTTCGCCCTCAGACGAGTCGGATCTCCCTTTGGGCCGCCTCCCCGCGTCGACTTTAAGA
CCAATGACTTACAAGGCAGCTGTAGATCTTAGCCACTTTTTAAAAGAAAAGGGGGGACTGGAAGGGCTAA
TTCACTCCCAACGAAGACAAGATCTGCTTTTTGCTTGTACTGGGTCTCTCTGGTTAGACCAGATCTGAGC
CTGGGAGCTCTCTGGCTAACTAGGGAACCCACTGCTTAAGCCTCAATAAAGCTTGCCTTGAGTGCTTCAA
GTAGTGTGTGCCCGTCTGTTGTGTGACTCTGGTAACTAGAGATCCCTCAGACCCTTTTAGTCAGTGTGGA
AAATCTCTAGCAGTACGTATAGTAGTTCATGTCATCTTATTATTCAGTATTTATAACTTGCAAAGAAATG
AATATCAGAGAGTGAGAGGAACTTGTTTATTGCAGCTTATAATGGTTACAAATAAAGCAATAGCATCACA
AATTTCACAAATAAAGCATTTTTTTCACTGCATTCTAGTTGTGGTTTGTCCAAACTCATCAATGTATCTT
ATCATGTCTGGCTCTAGCTATCCCGCCCCTAACTCCGCCCATCCCGCCCCTAACTCCGCCCAGTTCCGCC
CATTCTCCGCCCCATGGCTGACTAATTTTTTTTATTTATGCAGAGGCCGAGGCCGCCTCGGCCTCTGAGC
TATTCCAGAAGTAGTGAGGAGGCTTTTTTGGAGGCCTAGGGACGTACCCAATTCGCCCTATAGTGAGTCG
TATTACGCGCGCTCACTGGCCGTCGTTTTACAACGTCGTGACTGGGAAAACCCTGGCGTTACCCAACTTA
ATCGCCTTGCAGCACATCCCCCTTTCGCCAGCTGGCGTAATAGCGAAGAGGCCCGCACCGATCGCCCTTC
CCAACAGTTGCGCAGCCTGAATGGCGAATGGG
[124 nt withheld, positions 5423-5546]
C
[91 nt withheld, positions 5548-5638]
A
[49 nt withheld, positions 5640-5688]
CCTTTGACGTTGGAGTCCACGTTCTTT
[37 nt withheld, positions 5716-5752]
ACCCTATCTCGGTCTATTCTTTTGATTTATAAGGGATTTTGCCGATTTCGGCCTATTGGTTAAAAAATGA
GCTGATTTAACAAAAATTTAACGCGAATTTTAACAAAATATTAACGCTTACAATTTAGGTGGCACTTTTC
GGGGAAATGTGCGCGGAACCCCTATTTGTTTATTTTTCTAAATACATTCAAATATGTATCCGCTCATGAG
ACAATAACCCTGATAAATGCTTCAATAATATTGAAAAAGGAAGAGTATGAGTATTCAACATTTCCGTGTC
GCCCTTATTCCCTTTTTTGCGGCATTTTGCCTTCCTGTTTTTGCTCACCCAGAAACGCTGGTGAAAGTAA
AAGATGCTGAAGATCAGTTGGGTGCACGAGTGGGTTACATCGAACTGGATCTCAACAGCGGTAAGATCCT
TGAGAGTTTTCGCCCCGAAGAACGTTTTCCAATGATGAGCACTTTTAAAGTTCTGCTATGTGGCGCGGTA
TTATCCCGTATTGACGCCGGGCAAGAGCAACTCGGTCGCCGCATACACTATTCTCAGAATGACTTGGTTG
AGTACTCACCAGTCACAGAAAAGCATCTTACGGATGGCATGACAGTAAGAGAATTATGCAGTGCTGCCAT
AACCATGAGTGATAACACTGCGGCCAACTTACTTCTGACAACGATCGGAGGACCGAAGGAGCTAACCGCT
TTTTTGCACAACATGGGGGATCATGTAACTCGCCTTGATCGTTGGGAACCGGAGCTGAATGAAGCCATAC
CAAACGACGAGCGTGACACCACGATGCCTGTAGCAATGGCAACAACGTTGCGCAAACTATTAACTGGCGA
ACTACTTACTCTAGCTTCCCGGCAACAATTAATAGACTGGATGGAGGCGGATAAAGTTGCAGGACCACTT
CTGCGCTCGGCCCTTCCGGCTGGCTGGTTTATTGCTGATAAATCTGGAGCCGGTGAGCGTGGGTCTCGCG
GTATCATTGCAGCACTGGGGCCAGATGGTAAGCCCTCCCGTATCGTAGTTATCTACACGACGGGGAGTCA
GGCAACTATGGATGAACGAAATAGACAGATCGCTGAGATAGGTGCCTCACTGATTAAGCATTGGTAACTG
TCAGACCAAGTTTACTCATATATACTTTAGATTGATTTAAAACTTCATTTTTAATTTAAAAGGATCTAGG
TGAAGATCCTTTTTGATAATCTCATGACCAAAATCCCTTAACGTGAGTTTTCGTTCCACTGAGCGTCAGA
CCCCGTAGAAAAGATCAAAGGATCTTCTTGAGATCCTTTTTTTCTGCGCGTAATCTGCTGCTTGCAAACA
AAAAAACCACCGCTACCAGCGGTGGTTTGTTTGCCGGATCAAGAGCTACCAACTCTTTTTCCGAAGGTAA
CTGGCTTCAGCAGAGCGCAGATACCAAATACTGTTCTTCTAGTGTAGCCGTAGTTAGGCCACCACTTCAA
GAACTCTGTAGCACCGCCTACATACCTCGCTCTGCTAATCCTGTTACCAGTGGCTGCTGCCAGTGGCGAT
AAGTCGTGTCTTACCGGGTTGGACTCAAGACGATAGTTACCGGATAAGGCGCAGCGGTCGGGCTGAACGG
GGGGTTCGTGCACACAGCCCAGCTTGGAGCGAACGACCTACACCGAACTGAGATACCTACAGCGTGAGCT
ATGAGAAAGCGCCACGCTTCCCGAAGGGAGAAAGGCGGACAGGTATCCGGTAAGCGGCAGGGTCGGAACA
GGAGAGCGCACGAGGGAGCTTCCAGGGGGAAACGCCTGGTATCTTTATAGTCCTGTCGGGTTTCGCCACC
TCTGACTTGAGCGTCGATTTTTGTGATGCTCGTCAGGGGGGCGGAGCCTATGGAAAAACGCCAGCAACGC
GGCCTTTTTACGGTTCCTGGCCTTTTGCTGGCCTTTTGCTCACATGTTCTTTCCTGCGTTATCCCCTGAT
TCTGTGGATAACCGTATTACCGCCTTTGAGTGAGCTGATACCGCTCGCCGCAGCCGAACGACCGAGCGCA
GCGAGTCAGTGAGCGAGGAAGCGGAAGAGCGCCCAATACGCAAACCGCCTCTCCCCGCGCGTTGGCCGAT
TCATTAATGCAGCTGGCACGACAGGTTTCCCGACTGGAAAGCGGGCAGTGAGCGCAACGCAATTAATGTG
AGTTAGCTCACTCATTAGGCACCCCAGGCTTTACACTTTATGCTTCCGGCTCGTATGTTGTGTGGAATTG
TGAGCGGATAACAATTTCACACAGGAAACAGCTATGACCATGATTACGCCAAGCGCGCAATTAACCCTCA
CTAAAGGGAACAAAAGCTGGAGCTGCAAGCTTAATGTAGTCTTATGCAATACTCTTGTAGTCTTGCAACA
TGGTAACGATGAGTTAGCAACATGCCTTACAAGGAGAGAAAAAGCACCGTGCATGCCGATTGGTGGAAGT
AAGGTGGTACGATCGTGCCTTATTAGGAAGGCAACAGACGGGTCTGACATGGATTGGACGAACCACTGAA
TTGCCGCATTGCAGAGATATTGTATTTAAGTGCCTAGCTCGATACATAAAC
